>Addgene plasmid #160652 | pGS_129 | addgene full sequence | sequence record 318526 | Addgene NGS Result
TTTCCCAGTCACGACGTTGTAAAACGACGGCCAGTGAATTGTAATACGACTCACTATAGGGGGCCAGCGT
GGCCGTTTAAACATTTAAATGGCCGGCCTACGTCGTTAAGGCCGTTTCTGACAGAGTAAAATTCTTGAGG
GAACTTTCACCATTATGGGAAATGGTTCAAGGAGGTATTGACTTAAACTCCATCAAATGGTCAGGTCATT
GAGTGTTTTTTATTTGTTGTATTTTTTTTTTTTTAGAGAAAATCCTCCAATATATAAATTAGGAATCATA
GTTTCATGATTTTCTGTTACACCTAACTTTTTGTGTGGTGCCCTCCTCCTTGTCAATATTAATGTTAAAG
TGCAATTCTTTTTCCTTATCACGTTGAGCCATTAGTATCAATTTGCTTACCTGTATTCCTTTACATCCTC
CTTTTTCTCCTTCTTGATAAATGTATGTAGATTGCGTATATAGTTTCGTCTACCCTATGAACATATTCCA
TTTTGTAATTTCGTGTCGTTTCTATTATGAATTTCATTTATAAAGTTTATGTACAAATATCATAAAAAAA
GAGAATCTTTTTAAGCAAGGATTTTCTTAACTTCTTCGGCGACAGCATCACCGACTTCGGTGGCCACACA
ATTATAAGCAAAGGGGGTACAATCATTACACCACAACACAACACCCAGTTTAATTTCCATGAGTTCAAAT
CAAGAGTGGTCCCAAGATATATTAAAACAATTGAATCTACGAGACTCTCGGGAAAAAAACCATGAGATTG
ATGCTAGATATTTCAACGCCTTCCAGCAATTGTCTCAAAAATTGAATCAATTATCCACAACAACAAATAC
TCTTCTACAGGACCAATCAAGCAATTCAGAAACTTTGACAAATCTAATAAACTCTAAAGAAATTGAAAAC
TTGAAACTTGAAAACACCGAGTTGATAACTAACTTAAATAATTTAATTATCAATAATGAAAAACTAACAC
AAACAATCAATGCCAGAGATCAAACCATAAAATCATTAACCAAAATCAACGACAAATTGAATAATAAAAT
TGATGCATTAAATTTGGAAATAAACGAGAAAAACAAAACTATAGAATTGATTAATGATGAAGTATTGACA
AATCAAATACAATTGAATGTATTGAGAAGTAAACTAGAGTTGTTGGAGAGGTAAACCCAGAAAGCATTCA
TCGCGTTAATTAATAGACAACTCATTTTATAGAGTATATACAACTGTATAAGATAGTAATAAAAATATCG
CACTCACGTAAACACTTAATCATAATATTAATTCGTATATAATTTAGCTATTTGCTTAGAGCTCCACCGC
GGTTATCAGTGATTGTCGCTGGGCACAGGGGCGGCGCTGGTGCCCACGGCAGCCTGCACCTTCTCCACCA
GCCCGGCCCACTGGCGCTGCATGTCTTCCACCAGGGGCTCGAACCAGCTCTTGAGGCGGGCCTGGAAGGC
CTCGGCCTGCAGGCGTATCTGCTGGGCCTGCTCCTCCAGCTTGGCGCGCACCTCCGCCACCTGCTCCTTC
ACCTCGTCCAGGCGGTCGCGGGTCCGGCTGCCCATCTCCTCCATCCGCGCGCGCAGCCGCTCGCCCCAGG
CCTGGGCCCGCTCCTGTAGCGGCTGGCCGGCCAGGGAGCCCACAGTGGCGGCCCGCACGCGGCCCTGTTC
CACCAGGGGCCCCAGGCGCTCGCGGATGGCGCTGAGGCCGCGCTCGGCGCCCTCGCGGGCCCCGGCCTGG
TACACTGCCAGGCGCTTCTGCAGGTCATCGGCATCGCGGAGGAGCCGCTTACGCAGCTTGCGCAGGTGGG
AGGCGAGGCGCACCCGCAGCTCCTCGGTGCTCTGGCCGAGCATGGCCTGCACCTCGCCGCGGTACTGCAC
CAGGCGGCCGCGCACGTCCTCCATGTCCGCGCCCAGCCGGGCCTGCGCCGCCTGCAGCTCCTTGGACAGC
CGTGCCCGCGTCTCCTCCGCCACCGGGGTCAGTTGTTCCTCCAGTTCCGATTTGTAGGCCTTCAACTCCT
TCATGGTCTCGTCCATCAGCGCCCTCAGTTCCTGGGTGACCTGGGAGCTGAGCAGCTCCTCCTGCACCTG
CTCAGACAGTGTCTGCACCCAGCGCAGGTAATCCCAAAAGCGACCCAGTGCCAGTTCCCAGCGCTGGCCG
CTCTGCCACTCGGTCTGCTGGCGCAGCTCGGGCTCCGGCTCTGTCTCCACCGCTTGCTCCACCTTACCTC
TAACTAAAACATTGGAGGAGTGGAAAGAATTCTGTAAAGGTAATATTACCACGAAAAGGGCGTACAGGAC
CACGGAGAGTGGTACCAGCAGCTTGCCAGCGCTTAGTCTGTTGAAAAACATTTTGTTACTCGAGTATAGT
TTTTTCTCCTTGACGTTAAAGTATAGAGGTATATTAACAATTTTTTGTTGATACTTTTATGACATTTGAA
TAAGAAGTAATACAAACTGAAAATGTTGAAAGTATTAGTTAAAGTGGTTATGCAGCTTTTCCATTTATAT
ATCTGTTAATAGATCAAAAATCATCGCTTCGCTGATTAATTACCCCAGAAATAAGGCTAAAAAACTAATC
GCATTATCATCCTATGGTTGTTAATTTGATTCGTTAATTTGAAGGTTTGTGGGGCCAGGTTACTGCCAAT
TTTTCCTCTTCATAACCATAAAAGCTAGTATTGTAGAATCTTTATTGTTCGGAGCAGTGCGGCATTAGGC
ACATCTGCGTTTCAGGAACGCGACCGGTGAAGACGAGGACGCACGGTCTAGACGCCCACGCACGCCCACG
CCCGCCCACGCACGCCCACGCCCGCCCACGCACGCCCACGCGGCCGCACTTCAATATAGCAATGAGCAGT
TAAGCGTATTACTGAAAGTTCCAAAGAGAAGGTTTTTTTAGGCTAAGATAATGGGGCTCTTTACATTTCC
ACAACATATAAGTAAGATTAGATATGGATATGTATATGGATATGTATATGGTGGTAATGCCATGTAATAT
GATTATTAAACTTCTTTGCGTCCATCCAAAAAAAAAGTAAGAATTTTTGAAAATTCAATATAAGGGCCGG
TACCGTTCGTTTCCCGATACATGCGAATGCACAAGCTAATATAGCCTTATCAGATGATTCACCGGTTTGA
TAGTCATTACTAAATGCTTGCAAGGATTGCGATCTGGTCAAAACCAATATAGTCACTGATTTCTAAACCG
AACTAGATATGATATTTACTTCTTTCTGTTCAGACTTATGTATGCAACTGTACATCTACTAAGTCTAAGC
TAATAGTTCCCTGACAGCTTTCGCTACTGCATCACCGACCTCAGTAGTAGAGTTGGTACCCTTTAGATCC
GCTGTTCTGATACCAGAATCCAACACTTTCTTGACTGCTTGTTCTATAATTTCACCTTCTTCGAACAGGT
CCAGAGACAACTTCAACATCATAGCAGCAGATAGGATTGTTGCTACGGGGTTAACCTTTCCCTTTGGTAA
GTCTGGAGCAGAGCCATGACATGGCTCATATAAACCAAATGCCGTATTCTTATCTGGAAGAGATGCCAAG
GAGGCAGATGGAAGTAATCCTAACGAACCTGGGATCACGGAGGCTTCATCGGAGATAATATCACCAAACA
TATTGTTTGTGATAATAATACCATTTAGATGAGTTGGGTTCTTAACCAAGATCATAGCAGCGGAATCAAT
CAATTGATGTTGAACAGTCAATTGTGGGAATTCATTCTTAATCGTCTCTTCCACTGTTTTTCTCCATAAT
CTTGATGATGCTAGAACGTTGGCTTTATCTAGAGACCAAATAGGTAAAGGTGGGTTGTGTTGCAGAGCCA
TGAAAGCAGCCATTCTAGTGATTCTTTGAACTTCGGGCACAGAATACTTTTCGCTATCCCAGGCGACACC
ATCACCTTCATCTTCTTTTCTCTCCCCGAAATAAATACCACCCACTAGTTCTCTAACAACGACGAAATCT
GTACCTCTTGCAATTTCAGGCTTCAATGGCGATAGATCTAGTAAGGAATCAGATGCAAAATTACATGGTC
TTAGATTAGCATACAATTGCAACTCCTTACGGATTTTCAAAAGACCTTGTTCTGGTCTGACAGCGCCAGT
ACCCCATTTTGGACCACCAACAGCACCCAGAAGCACGGCATCAGCTTTCTTAGAGGCCTCCAAAGCTTCG
TCTGGTAATGGAACACCAGTGGCATCAATTGCAGCACCACCGATCAAATGATGATCAAACTTGAAATTGA
CCTTGTCTGGACGACATTCCTGAATAGCATTTAAAACTTTAATGGCCTCTTCAGTGATTTCTTGACCAAC
ATGGTCACCTGGTAGAACTACAATTGTCTTGGTCACAGCCATGATTATTCTTTATTTATTAGTTGTGTAT
AGTGTATTCTCTTTCAAGTTTGTTCTTTAAGGATTATGGTACTTTAAGTACTATATGAACAATGGGAGGA
TACAAGAAAACTGTAAGACAAGCTTCAACACAATGGTTTATATATACATTGCTTTCAATTGGAAATACAT
CCTCGATTCAAAAGTTAGTCATTGACTTTACTGTGACCGGTTGAACAAATTACTACGAAAGTTGAATCAT
TTTAGCTTGCTAGGGGCTTTTGCCCGGTACCGGTGCCGGGCTCTTTTGAGCGATACAGGTCACATGCGCA
ACGATCATAACCAGTTTCAAGATAGCGATGAATACAGAGCACACATATACGGGAAACACAGAAATTTGAT
AACTACAATGGGATGAACTGAAAACTTAAACTTTCATATTTTCGACAGTGAAACTATTAACTTTTGATTT
TCACAAAATATTTCTTGTTGAAACCTTATATTAAACCGCTATCTATTGGTAACTTAGGGGCAGACATTAG
AATGGTATATCCTTGAAATATATATATATATATTGCTGAAATGTAAAAGGTAAGAAAAGTTAGAAAGTAA
GACGATTGCTAACCACCTATTGGAAAAAACAATAGGTCCTTAAATAATATTGTCAACTTCAAGTATTGTG
ATGCAAGCATTTAGTCATGAACGCTTCTCTATTCTATATGAAAAGCCGGTTCCGGCGCTCTCACCTTTCC
TTTTTCTCCCAATTTTTCAGTTGAAAAAGGTATATGCGTCAGGCGACCTCTGAAATTAACAAAAAATTTC
CAGTCATCGAATTTGATTCTGTGCGATAGCGCCCCTGTGTGTTCTCGTTATGTTGAGGAAAAAAATAATG
GTTGCTAAGAGATTCGAACTCTTGCATCTTACGATACCTGAGTATTCCCACAGTTAACTGCGGTCAAGAT
ATTTCTTGAATCAGGCGCCTTAGACCGCTCGGCCAAACAACCAATTACTTGTTGAGAAATAGAGTATAAT
TATCCTATAAATATAACGTTTTTGAACACACATGAACAAGGAAGTACAGGACAATTGATTTTGAAGAGAA
TGTGGATTTTGATGTAATCGTTGGGATTCCATTTTTAATAAGGCAATAATATTAGGTATGTAGATATACT
AGAAGTTCTCCTCGGCCAGCGTGGCCGTTTAAACATTTAAATGGCCGGCCCAGCTTTTGTTCCCTTTAGT
GAGGGTTAATTCCGAGCTTGGCGTAATCATGGTCATAGCTGTTTCCTGTGTGAAATTGTTATCCGCTCAC
AATTCCACACAACATACGAGCCGGAAGCATAAAGTGTAAAGCCTGGGGTGCCTAATGAGTGAGCTAACTC
ACATTAATTGCGTTGCGCTCACTGCCCGCTTTCCAGTCGGGAAACCTGTCGTGCCAGCTGCATTAATGAA
TCGGCCAACGCGCGGGGAGAGGCGGTTTGCGTATTGGGCGCTCTTCCGCTTCCTCGCTCACTGACTCGCT
GCGCTCGGTCGTTCGGCTGCGGCGAGCGGTATCAGCTCACTCAAAGGCGGTAATACGGTTATCCACAGAA
TCAGGGGATAACGCAGGAAAGAACATGTGAGCAAAAGGCCAGCAAAAGGCCAGGAACCGTAAAAAGGCCG
CGTTGCTGGCGTTTTTCCATAGGCTCCGCCCCCCTGACGAGCATCACAAAAATCGACGCTCAAGTCAGAG
GTGGCGAAACCCGACAGGACTATAAAGATACCAGGCGTTTCCCCCTGGAAGCTCCCTCGTGCGCTCTCCT
GTTCCGACCCTGCCGCTTACCGGATACCTGTCCGCCTTTCTCCCTTCGGGAAGCGTGGCGCTTTCTCATA
GCTCACGCTGTAGGTATCTCAGTTCGGTGTAGGTCGTTCGCTCCAAGCTGGGCTGTGTGCACGAACCCCC
CGTTCAGCCCGACCGCTGCGCCTTATCCGGTAACTATCGTCTTGAGTCCAACCCGGTAAGACACGACTTA
TCGCCACTGGCAGCAGCCACTGGTAACAGGATTAGCAGAGCGAGGTATGTAGGCGGTGCTACAGAGTTCT
TGAAGTGGTGGCCTAACTACGGCTACACTAGAAGAACAGTATTTGGTATCTGCGCTCTGCTGAAGCCAGT
TACCTTCGGAAAAAGAGTTGGTAGCTCTTGATCCGGCAAACAAACCACCGCTGGTAGCGGTGGTTTTTTT
GTTTGCAAGCAGCAGATTACGCGCAGAAAAAAAGGATCTCAAGAAGATCCTTTGATCTTTTCTACGGGGT
CTGACGCTCAGTGGAACGAAAACTCACGTTAAGGGATTTTGGTCATGAGATTATCAAAAAGGATCTTCAC
CTAGATCCTTTTAAATTAAAAATGAAGTTTTAAATCAATCTAAAGTATATATGAGTAAACTTGGTCTGAC
AGTTACCAATGCTTAATCAGTGAGGCACCTATCTCAGCGATCTGTCTATTTCGTTCATCCATAGTTGCCT
GACTCCCCGTCGTGTAGATAACTACGATACGGGAGGGCTTACCATCTGGCCCCAGTGCTGCAATGATACC
GCGAGACCCACGCTCACCGGCTCCAGATTTATCAGCAATAAACCAGCCAGCCGGAAGGGCCGAGCGCAGA
AGTGGTCCTGCAACTTTATCCGCCTCCATCCAGTCTATTAATTGTTGCCGGGAAGCTAGAGTAAGTAGTT
CGCCAGTTAATAGTTTGCGCAACGTTGTTGCCATTGCTACAGGCATCGTGGTGTCACGCTCGTCGTTTGG
TATGGCTTCATTCAGCTCCGGTTCCCAACGATCAAGGCGAGTTACATGATCCCCCATGTTGTGCAAAAAA
GCGGTTAGCTCCTTCGGTCCTCCGATCGTTGTCAGAAGTAAGTTGGCCGCAGTGTTATCACTCATGGTTA
TGGCAGCACTGCATAATTCTCTTACTGTCATGCCATCCGTAAGATGCTTTTCTGTGACTGGTGAGTACTC
AACCAAGTCATTCTGAGAATAGTGTATGCGGCGACCGAGTTGCTCTTGCCCGGCGTCAATACGGGATAAT
ACCGCGCCACATAGCAGAACTTTAAAAGTGCTCATCATTGGAAAACGTTCTTCGGGGCGAAAACTCTCAA
GGATCTTACCGCTGTTGAGATCCAGTTCGATGTAACCCACTCGTGCACCCAACTGATCTTCAGCATCTTT
TACTTTCACCAGCGTTTCTGGGTGAGCAAAAACAGGAAGGCAAAATGCCGCAAAAAAGGGAATAAGGGCG
ACACGGAAATGTTGAATACTCATACTCTTCCTTTTTCAATATTATTGAAGCATTTATCAGGGTTATTGTC
TCATGAGCGGATACATATTTGAATGTATTTAGAAAAATAAACAAATAGGGGTTCCGCGCACATTTCCCCG
AAAAGTGCCACCTGACGTCCTCGGCGCGCCGACGTCTAAGAAACCATTATTATCATGACATTAACCTATA
AAAATAGGCGTATCACGAGGCCCTTTCGTCTCGCGCGTTTCGGTGATGACGGTGAAAACCTCTGACACAT
GCAGCTCCCGGAGACGGTCACAGCTTGTCTGTAAGCGGATGCCGGGAGCAGACAAGCCCGTCAGGGCGCG
TCAGCGGGTGTTGGCGGGTGTCGGGGCTGGCTTAACTATGCGGCATCAGAGCAGATTGTACTGAGAGTGC
ACCATACCACCTTTTCAATTCATCATTTTTTTTTTATTCTTTTTTTTGATTTCGGTTTCCTTGAAATTTT
TTTGATTCGGTAATCTCCGAACAGAAGGAAGAACGAAGGAAGGAGCACAGACTTAGATTGGTATATATAC
GCATATTGGGTCAGCAGTACAGAACCGTCGACGAAGTTGTAAGTGGTGGATCAGATATCATCATTGTTGG
CAGAGGACTTTTCGCCAAGGGTAGAGATCCTAATACTAAACTCACAAATTAGAGCTTCAATTTAATTATA
TCAGTTATTACCCTATGCGGTGTGAAATACCGCACAGATGCGTAAGGAGAAAATACCGCATCAGGAAATT
GTAAGCGTTAATATTTTGTTAAAATTCGCGTTAAATTTTTGTTAAATCAGCTCATTTTTTAACCAATAGG
CCGAAATCGGCAAAATCCCTTATAAATCAAAAGAATAGACCGAGATAGGGT
[37 nt withheld, positions 8522-8558]
AAAGAACGTGGACTCCAACGTCAAAGG
[49 nt withheld, positions 8586-8634]
T
[91 nt withheld, positions 8636-8726]
G
[124 nt withheld, positions 8728-8851]
CCATTCGCCATTCAGGCTGCGCAACTGTTGGGAAGGGCGATCGGTGCGGGCCTCTTCGCTATTACGCCAG
CTGGCGAAAGGGGGATGTGCTGCAAGGCGATTAAGTTGGGTAACGCCAGGGT
Features (pLannotate 1.2.2; 25 found; start..end, strand, type, name):
     42..60      +  promoter       T7 promoter: promoter for bacteriophage T7 RNA polymerase
     99..209     +  CDS            NFS1 (fragment): NFS1_YEAST - Also known as SPL1 From Saccharomyces cerevisiae (strain ATCC 204508 / S288c) (Baker's yeast).
    571..623     -  CDS            LEU2 (fragment): 3-isopropylmalate dehydrogenase, required for leucine biosynthesis; S. cerevisiae LEU2; yeast auxotrophic marker
   1339..2241    -  CDS            APOE (fragment): APOE_HUMAN - Experimental evidence at protein level: Swiss-Prot protein existence level 1. (Microbial infection) Through its interaction with HCV envelope glycoprotein E2, participates in the attachment of HCV to HSPGs and other receptors (LDLr, VLDLr, and SR-B1) on the cell surface and to the assembly, maturation and infectivity of HCV viral particles (PubMed:25122793, PubMed:29695434). This interaction is probably promoted via the up-regulation of cellular autophagy by the virus (PubMed:29695434). From Homo sapiens (Human).
   2236..2361    -  CDS            KAR2 (fragment): BIP_YEAST - Also known as GRP78 From Saccharomyces cerevisiae (strain ATCC 204508 / S288c) (Baker's yeast).
   2386..2776    -  promoter       GAL1 promoter (fragment): S. cerevisiae GAL1; inducible promoter, regulated by Gal4
   2848..3059    -  promoter       GAL10 promoter (fragment): S. cerevisiae GAL10; inducible promoter, regulated by Gal4
   3288..4382    -  CDS            LEU2: LEU3_YEAST - Experimental evidence at protein level: Swiss-Prot protein existence level 1. Catalyzes the oxidation of 3-carboxy-2-hydroxy-4- methylpentanoate (3-isopropylmalate) to 3-carboxy-4-methyl-2- oxopentanoate. The product decarboxylates to 4-methyl-2 oxopentanoate. From Saccharomyces cerevisiae (strain ATCC 204508 / S288c) (Baker's yeast).
   4898..5305    -  promoter       LEU2 promoter: S. cerevisiae LEU2
   5445..5522    -  CDS            YO192_YEAST (fragment): Experimental evidence at protein level: Swiss-Prot protein existence level 1. From Saccharomyces cerevisiae (strain ATCC 204508 / S288c) (Baker's yeast).
   5593..5611    -  promoter       T3 promoter: promoter for bacteriophage T3 RNA polymerase
   5656..5672    -  protein_bind   lac operator: The lac repressor binds to the lac operator to inhibit transcription in E. coli. This inhibition can be relieved by adding lactose or isopropyl-β-D-thiogalactopyranoside (IPTG). lac repressor encoded by lacI
   5680..5710    -  promoter       lac promoter: promoter for the E. coli lac operon
   5725..5746    -  protein_bind   CAP binding site: CAP binding activates transcription in the presence of cAMP. E. coli catabolite activator protein
   5759..5851    -  CDS            lacI (fragment): lac repressor; lacI; The lac repressor binds to the lac operator to inhibit transcription in E. coli. This inhibition can be relieved by adding lactose or isopropyl-β-D-thiogalactopyranoside (IPTG).
   6034..6622    -  rep_origin     ori: high-copy-number ColE1/pMB1/pBR322/pUC origin of replication
   6793..7653    -  CDS            AmpR: β-lactamase; bla; confers resistance to ampicillin, carbenicillin, and related antibiotics
   7654..7758    -  promoter       AmpR promoter: bla
   7870..7905    +  CDS            rop (fragment): Rop protein, which maintains plasmids at low copy number; rop
   8007..8056    +  misc_feature   bom (fragment): basis of mobility region from pBR322
   8064..8196    +  promoter       URA3 promoter (fragment): S. cerevisiae URA3
   8196..8288    +  CDS            URA3 (fragment): PYRF_YEAST - Experimental evidence at protein level: Swiss-Prot protein existence level 1. From Saccharomyces cerevisiae (strain ATCC 204508 / S288c) (Baker's yeast).
   8344..8395    +  misc_feature   bom (fragment): basis of mobility region from pBR322
   8423..8851    -  rep_origin     f1 ori (sequence partly withheld): f1 bacteriophage origin of replication; arrow indicates direction of (+) strand synthesis
   8855..39      -  CDS            lacZα (fragment) (across the origin): LacZα fragment of β-galactosidase; lacZ fragment
