[The description below was written by a language model from this plasmid's Addgene catalogue record and pLannotate feature annotations shown in this document.]
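Description:
pGS_129 is a yeast expression plasmid of about 9 kb, built on the pNH605 backbone, for beta-estradiol-inducible expression of the human apolipoprotein E e4 allele (APOE4) in Saccharomyces cerevisiae. It is propagated in E. coli through a high-copy ColE1/pUC-type origin with ampicillin resistance (AmpR, beta-lactamase). An f1 origin and leftover cloning-vector elements are also present: lacZα, the lac promoter and operator, and T7 and T3 promoters. Selection in yeast relies on a complete LEU2 gene with its own promoter. The feature table lists no yeast replication origin (neither 2μ nor CEN/ARS). It does show short fragments of LEU2 and the adjacent NFS1 sequence apart from the intact marker, which is consistent with an integrating design aimed at the LEU2 locus, although the record does not say this explicitly.

The payload is the APOE4 coding sequence fused at its N-terminus to the signal sequence of Kar2, the yeast ER chaperone BiP. This signal directs the human protein into the yeast secretory pathway in place of its native mammalian signal. Expression is driven by the pZ promoter, which the record says replaces the backbone's GAL1 promoter. The automated annotation labels this region as GAL1 and GAL10 promoter fragments, which suggests pZ is derived from GAL1 sequence, but the record does not detail its architecture or operator sites. Induction by estradiol presumably depends on a hormone-responsive transcription factor supplied by the host strain, since none is annotated on the plasmid. The associated publication concerns APOE4 disruption of intracellular lipid homeostasis, so the construct serves as a titratable yeast model for the cellular effects of APOE4.
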