Addgene plasmid #160652: pGS_129
Purpose: Expresses Human APOE4 with a yeast secretory signal peptide under the control of a beta-estradiol inducible promoter
Depositing lab: Susan Lindquist & Li-Huei Tsai. Depositing organization: Whitehead Institute for Biomedical Research. Publication: APOE4 disrupts intracellular lipid homeostasis in human iPSC-derived glia. Sienski G, Narayan P, Bonner JM, Kory N, Boland S, Arczewska AA, Ralvenius WT, Akay L, Lockshin E, He L, Milo B, Graziosi A, Baru V, Lewis CA, Kellis M, Sabatini DM, Tsai LH, Lindquist S. Sci Transl Med. 2021 Mar 3;13(583). pii: 13/583/eaaz4564. doi: 10.1126/scitranslmed.aaz4564. PubMed 33658354.
Backbone
  Vector backbone: pNH605
  Backbone size w/o insert (bp): 7913
  Total vector size (bp): 8970
  Modifications to backbone: pZ promoter (replaces GAL1 promoter)
  Vector type: Yeast Expression
  Selectable markers: LEU2
Growth in bacteria
  Bacterial resistance: Ampicillin, 100 μg/mL
  Growth temperature: 37°C
  Growth strain: DH5alpha
  Copy number: High Copy
Gene/Insert
  Gene/Insert name: Apolipoprotein E e4 (alt name: APOE4)
  Species: H. sapiens (human)
  Insert size (bp): 1023
  Mutation: e4 allele
  Entrez Gene: APOE (a.k.a. AD2, APO-E, ApoE4, LDLCQ5, LPG)
  Promoter: pZ estradiol inducible promoter
  Tag / fusion protein: Kar2 signal sequence
  Cloning method: Gibson Cloning
  Sequencing primers: 5′ AATATACCTCTATACTTTAACGTC
Terms and licenses: Academic/Nonprofit Terms; Industry Terms: Not Available to Industry
How to cite: pGS_129 was a gift from Susan Lindquist & Li-Huei Tsai (Addgene plasmid # 160652 ; http://n2t.net/addgene:160652 ; RRID:Addgene_160652)
